Addgene plasmid #63120: pUC18-mini-Tn7T-Gm-lacZ
Purpose: (Empty Backbone) mini-Tn7 lacZ transcriptional fusion vector
Depositing lab: Herbert Schweizer. Depositing organization: Colorado State University, Fort Collins. Publication: A Tn7-based broad-range bacterial cloning and expression system. Choi KH, Gaynor JB, White KG, Lopez C, Bosio CM, Karkhoff-Schweizer RR, Schweizer HP. Nat Methods. 2005 Jun;2(6):443-8. 10.1038/nmeth765 PubMed 15908923.
Backbone
  Vector backbone: pUC18T-miniTn7T-Gm
  Modifications to backbone: promoterless lacZ was inserted within miniTn7 element
  Vector type: Bacterial Expression
Growth in bacteria
  Bacterial resistance: Gentamicin, 10 μg/mL
  Growth temperature: 37°C
  Growth strain: DH5alpha
  Growth instructions: also ampicillin resistant
  Copy number: High Copy
Gene/Insert
  Cloning method: Restriction Enzyme
Terms and licenses: Academic/Nonprofit Terms; Industry Terms
How to cite: pUC18-mini-Tn7T-Gm-lacZ was a gift from Herbert Schweizer (Addgene plasmid # 63120 ; http://n2t.net/addgene:63120 ; RRID:Addgene_63120)
