[The description below was written by a language model from this plasmid's Addgene catalogue record and pLannotate feature annotations shown in this document.]
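Description:
pUC18-mini-Tn7T-Gm-lacZ is a 7.65 kb empty-backbone delivery plasmid for building single-copy lacZ transcriptional fusions in bacteria by Tn7 transposition. It derives from pUC18T-miniTn7T-Gm, into which a promoterless lacZ gene was placed within the mini-Tn7 element. The plasmid replicates at high copy in E. coli from the pUC/ColE1-type origin. It is selected with gentamicin and also carries a bla gene conferring ampicillin resistance outside the transposon. A fragment of the pBR322 basis-of-mobility region is annotated. This suggests some capacity for conjugal mobilisation, although the record does not say so explicitly.

The transposable segment is bounded by the Tn7R and Tn7L ends. Just inside Tn7R sit the lambda t0 and rrnB T1 transcription terminators, which insulate the cassette from read-through transcription coming from that side. Next comes the gentamicin acetyltransferase gene (aacC1), driven by the class 1 integron Pc promoter and flanked by FRT sites, so the marker can be excised with FLP recombinase after integration to leave an unmarked insertion. A short multiple cloning site fragment then lies upstream of the full-length E. coli lacZ coding sequence. A promoter of interest cloned there by restriction digestion drives β-galactosidase expression as a readout of its activity.

No transposase genes are annotated, so the Tn7 transposition functions must be provided in trans, typically from a helper plasmid. The small lacZα, CmR, lacI and rop fragments in the table appear to be remnants of earlier cloning steps rather than functional genes. The associated system is described as a broad-range bacterial cloning and expression tool, and this vector serves for promoter activity measurements from a chromosomal insertion.
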