Features (pLannotate 1.2.2; 19 found; start..end, strand, type, name):
    137..236     +  misc_feature   bom (fragment): basis of mobility region from pBR322
    242..310     -  CDS            lacZα (fragment): LacZα fragment of β-galactosidase; lacZ fragment
    382..580     -  mobile_element Tn7R (fragment): mini-Tn7 element (right end of the Tn7 transposon) Tn7
    584..608     -  misc_feature   MCS (fragment): pBluescript multiple cloning site
    629..723     +  terminator     lambda t0 terminator: transcription terminator from phage lambda
    733..762     +  CDS            CmR (fragment): chloramphenicol acetyltransferase confers resistance to chloramphenicol
    826..912     +  terminator     rrnB T1 terminator: Escherichia coli rrnB; transcription terminator T1 from the E. coli rrnB gene
    972..1005    +  protein_bind   FRT (minimal): supports FLP-mediated excision but not integration (Turan and Bode, 2011) FLP recombinase from the Saccharomyces cerevisiae 2μ plasmid
   1135..1668    -  CDS            GmR: gentamycin acetyltransferase; aacC1; confers resistance to gentamycin
   1857..1885    -  promoter       Pc promoter: intI1 (promoter lies within the coding sequence); class 1 integron promoter
   1926..1973    +  protein_bind   FRT: FLP-mediated recombination occurs in the 8-bp core sequence TCTAGAAA (Turan and Bode, 2011). FLP recombinase from the Saccharomyces cerevisiae 2μ plasmid
   2012..2041    +  misc_feature   MCS (fragment): pBluescript multiple cloning site
   2243..5314    +  CDS            lacZ: BGAL_ECOLI - Experimental evidence at protein level: Swiss-Prot protein existence level 1. From Escherichia coli (strain K12).
   5399..5564    -  mobile_element Tn7L: mini-Tn7 element (left end of the Tn7 transposon) Tn7
   5597..5651    -  CDS            lacI (fragment): lac repressor; lacI; The lac repressor binds to the lac operator to inhibit transcription in E. coli. This inhibition can be relieved by adding lactose or isopropyl-β-D-thiogalactopyranoside (IPTG).
   5834..6422    -  rep_origin     ori: high-copy-number ColE1/pMB1/pBR322/pUC origin of replication
   6593..7453    -  CDS            AmpR: β-lactamase; bla; confers resistance to ampicillin, carbenicillin, and related antibiotics
   7454..7558    -  promoter       AmpR promoter: bla
   7653..35      +  CDS            rop (fragment) (across the origin): Rop protein, which maintains plasmids at low copy number; rop
>Addgene plasmid #63120 | pUC18-mini-Tn7T-Gm-lacZ | depositor full sequence | sequence record 210954 | pUC18-mini-Tn7T-Gm-lacZ sequence 7653 bps
TCGCGCGTTTCGGTGATGACGGTGAAAACCTCTGACACATGCAGCTCCCGGAGACGGTCACAGCTTGTCT
GTAAGCGGATGCCGGGAGCAGACAAGCCCGTCAGGGCGCGTCAGCGGGTGTTGGCGGGTGTCGGGGCTGG
CTTAACTATGCGGCATCAGAGCAGATTGTACTGAGAGTGCACCATATGCGGTGTGAAATACCGCACAGAT
GCGTAAGGAGAAAATACCGCATCAGGCGCCATTCGCCATTCAGGCTGCGCAACTGTTGGGAAGGGCGATC
GGTGCGGGCCTCTTCGCTATTACGCCAGCTAGAGGACCAGCCGCGTAACCTGGCAAAATCGGTTACGGTT
GAGTAATAAATGGATGCCCTGCGTAAGCGGGTGTGGGCGGACAATAAAGTCTTAAACTGAACAAAATAGA
TCTAAACTATGACAATAAAGTCTTAAACTAGACAGAATAGTTGTAAACTGAAATCAGTCCAGTTATGCTG
TGAAAAAGCATACTGGACTTTTGTTATGGCTAAAGCAAACTCTTCATTTTCTGAAGTGCAAATTGCCCGT
CGTATTAAAGAGGGGCGTGGGGTTCGAGGTCGACGGTATCGATAAGCTAGCTTAATTAGCTGAGCTTGGA
CTCCTGTTGATAGATCCAGTAATGACCTCAGAACTCCATCTGGATTTGTTCAGAACGCTCGGTTGCCGCC
GGGCGTTTTTTATTGGTGAGAATCCAAGCTAGACTGCGATGAGTGGCAGGGCGGGGCGTAATTTTTTTAA
GGCAGTTATTGGTGCCCTTAAACGCCTGGGGTAATGACTCTCTAGCTTGAGGCATCAAATAAAACGAAAG
GCTCAGTCGAAAGACTGGGCCTTTCGTTTTATCTGTTGTTTGTCGGTGAACGCTCTCCTGAGTAGGACAA
ATCCGCCGCTAGGAGCTTGCGGCCCGGACGATCGAATTGGGGATCTTGAAGTACCTATTCCGAAGTTCCT
ATTCTCTAGAAAGTATAGGAACTTCAGAGCGCTTTTGAAGCTGATGTGCTTAAAAACTTACTCAATGGAA
TTCTAGATCGAATTGGCCGCGGCGTTGTGACAATTTACCGAACAACTCCGCGGCCGGGAAGCCGATCTCG
GCTTGAACGAATTGTTAGGTGGCGGTACTTGGGTCGATATCAAAGTGCATCACTTCTTCCCGTATGCCCA
ACTTTGTATAGAGAGCCACTGCGGGATCGTCACCGTAATCTGCTTGCACGTAGATCACATAAGCACCAAG
CGCGTTGGCCTCATGCTTGAGGAGATTGATGAGCGCGGTGGCAATGCCCTGCCTCCGGTGCTCGCCGGAG
ACTGCGAGATCATAGATATAGATCTCACTACGCGGCTGCTCAAACTTGGGCAGAACGTAAGCCGCGAGAG
CGCCAACAACCGCTTCTTGGTCGAAGGCAGCAAGCGCGATGAATGTCTTACTACGGAGCAAGTTCCCGAG
GTAATCGGAGTCCGGCTGATGTTGGGAGTAGGTGGCTACGTCTCCGAACTCACGACCGAAAAGATCAAGA
GCAGCCCGCATGGATTTGACTTGGTCAGGGCCGAGCCTACATGTGCGAATGATGCCCATACTTGAGCCAC
CTAACTTTGTTTTAGGGCGACTGCCCTGCTGCGTAACATCGTTGCTGCTGCGTAACATCGTTGCTGCTCC
ATAACATCAAACATCGACCCACGGCGTAACGCGCTTGCTGCTTGGATGCCCGAGGCATAGACTGTACAAA
AAAACAGTCATAACAAGCCATGAAAACCGCCACTGCGCCGTTACCACCGCTGCGTTCGGTCAAGGTTCTG
GACCAGTTGCGTGAGCGCATACGCTACTTGCATTACAGTTTACGAACCGAACAGGCTTATGTCAATTCGA
TCCATTGCTGTTGACAAAGGGAATCAGGGGATCTTGAAGTTCCTATTCCGAAGTTCCTATTCTCTAGAAA
GTATAGGAACTTCAGAGCGCTTTTGAAGCTAATTCGATCATGCATGAGCTCACTAGTGGATCCCCCGGGC
TGCAGGAATTCCTCGAGAAGCTTGGGCCCGGTACCTCGCGAAGGGATCCTAACTAACTAGCGATCCCGAC
TCACTATAGAGGGACAAACTCAAGGTCATTCGCAAGAGTGGCCTTTATGATTGACCTTCTTCCGGTTAAT
ACGACCGGGATCGAGATCCTAGGTAGGTAGGGGCGCGGCATTTTAACTTTCTTTATCACACAGGAAACAG
CTATGACCATGATTACGGATTCACTGGCCGTCGTTTTACAACGTCGTGACTGGGAAAACCCTGGCGTTAC
CCAACTTAATCGCCTTGCAGCACATCCCCCTTTCGCCAGCTGGCGTAATAGCGAAGAGGCCCGCACCGAT
CGCCCTTCCCAACAGTTGCGCAGCCTGAATGGCGAATGGCGCTTTGCCTGGTTTCCGGCACCAGAAGCGG
TGCCGGAAAGCTGGCTGGAGTGCGATCTTCCTGAGGCCGATACTGTCGTCGTCCCCTCAAACTGGCAGAT
GCACGGTTACGATGCGCCCATCTACACCAACGTAACCTATCCCATTACGGTCAATCCGCCGTTTGTTCCC
ACGGAGAATCCGACGGGTTGTTACTCGCTCACATTTAATGTTGATGAAAGCTGGCTACAGGAAGGCCAGA
CGCGAATTATTTTTGATGGCGTTAACTCGGCGTTTCATCTGTGGTGCAACGGGCGCTGGGTCGGTTACGG
CCAGGACAGTCGTTTGCCGTCTGAATTTGACCTGAGCGCATTTTTACGCGCCGGAGAAAACCGCCTCGCG
GTGATGGTGCTGCGTTGGAGTGACGGCAGTTATCTGGAAGATCAGGATATGTGGCGGATGAGCGGCATTT
TCCGTGACGTCTCGTTGCTGCATAAACCGACTACACAAATCAGCGATTTCCATGTTGCCACTCGCTTTAA
TGATGATTTCAGCCGCGCTGTACTGGAGGCTGAAGTTCAGATGTGCGGCGAGTTGCGTGACTACCTACGG
GTAACAGTTTCTTTATGGCAGGGTGAAACGCAGGTCGCCAGCGGCACCGCGCCTTTCGGCGGTGAAATTA
TCGATGAGCGTGGTGGTTATGCCGATCGCGTCACACTACGTCTGAACGTCGAAAACCCGAAACTGTGGAG
CGCCGAAATCCCGAATCTCTATCGTGCGGTGGTTGAACTGCACACCGCCGACGGCACGCTGATTGAAGCA
GAAGCCTGCGATGTCGGTTTCCGCGAGGTGCGGATTGAAAATGGTCTGCTGCTGCTGAACGGCAAGCCGT
TGCTGATTCGAGGCGTTAACCGTCACGAGCATCATCCTCTGCATGGTCAGGTCATGGATGAGCAGACGAT
GGTGCAGGATATCCTGCTGATGAAGCAGAACAACTTTAACGCCGTGCGCTGTTCGCATTATCCGAACCAT
CCGCTGTGGTACACGCTGTGCGACCGCTACGGCCTGTATGTGGTGGATGAAGCCAATATTGAAACCCACG
GCATGGTGCCAATGAATCGTCTGACCGATGATCCGCGCTGGCTACCGGCGATGAGCGAACGCGTAACGCG
AATGGTGCAGCGCGATCGTAATCACCCGAGTGTGATCATCTGGTCGCTGGGGAATGAATCAGGCCACGGC
GCTAATCACGACGCGCTGTATCGCTGGATCAAATCTGTCGATCCTTCCCGCCCGGTGCAGTATGAAGGCG
GCGGAGCCGACACCACGGCCACCGATATTATTTGCCCGATGTACGCGCGCGTGGATGAAGACCAGCCCTT
CCCGGCTGTGCCGAAATGGTCCATCAAAAAATGGCTTTCGCTACCTGGAGAGACGCGCCCGCTGATCCTT
TGCGAATACGCCCACGCGATGGGTAACAGTCTTGGCGGTTTCGCTAAATACTGGCAGGCGTTTCGTCAGT
ATCCCCGTTTACAGGGCGGCTTCGTCTGGGACTGGGTGGATCAGTCGCTGATTAAATATGATGAAAACGG
CAACCCGTGGTCGGCTTACGGCGGTGATTTTGGCGATACGCCGAACGATCGCCAGTTCTGTATGAACGGT
CTGGTCTTTGCCGACCGCACGCCGCATCCAGCGCTGACGGAAGCAAAACACCAGCAGCAGTTTTTCCAGT
TCCGTTTATCCGGGCAAACCATCGAAGTGACCAGCGAATACCTGTTCCGTCATAGCGATAACGAGCTCCT
GCACTGGATGGTGGCGCTGGATGGTAAGCCGCTGGCAAGCGGTGAAGTGCCTCTGGATGTCGCTCCACAA
GGTAAACAGTTGATTGAACTGCCTGAACTACCGCAGCCGGAGAGCGCCGGGCAACTCTGGCTCACAGTAC
GCGTAGTGCAACCGAACGCGACCGCATGGTCAGAAGCCGGGCACATCAGCGCCTGGCAGCAGTGGCGTCT
GGCGGAAAACCTCAGTGTGACGCTCCCCGCCGCGTCCCACGCCATCCCGCATCTGACCACCAGCGAAATG
GATTTTTGCATCGAGCTGGGTAATAAGCGTTGGCAATTTAACCGCCAGTCAGGCTTTCTTTCACAGATGT
GGATTGGCGATAAAAAACAACTGCTGACGCCGCTGCGCGATCAGTTCACCCGTGCACCGCTGGATAACGA
CATTGGCGTAAGTGAAGCGACCCGCATTGACCCTAACGCCTGGGTCGAACGCTGGAAGGCGGCGGGCCAT
TACCAGGCCGAAGCAGCGTTGTTGCAGTGCACGGCAGATACACTTGCTGATGCGGTGCTGATTACGACCG
CTCACGCGTGGCAGCATCAGGGGAAAACCTTATTTATCAGCCGGAAAACCTACCGGATTGATGGTAGTGG
TCAAATGGCGATTACCGTTGATGTTGAAGTGGCGAGCGATACACCGCATCCGGCGCGGATTGGCCTGAAC
TGCCAGCTGGCGCAGGTAGCAGAGCGGGTAAACTGGCTCGGATTAGGGCCGCAAGAAAACTATCCCGACC
GCCTTACTGCCGCCTGTTTTGACCGCTGGGATCTGCCATTGTCAGACATGTATACCCCGTACGTCTTCCC
GAGCGAAAACGGTCTGCGCTGCGGGACGCGCGAATTGAATTATGGCCCACACCAGTGGCGCGGCGACTTC
CAGTTCAACATCAGCCGCTACAGTCAACAGCAACTGATGGAAACCAGCCATCGCCATCTGCTGCACGCGG
AAGAAGGCACATGGCTGAATATCGACGGTTTCCATATGGGGATTGGTGGCGACGACTCCTGGAGCCCGTC
AGTATCGGCGGAGTTCCAGCTGAGCGCCGGTCGCTACCATTACCAGTTGGTCTGGTGTCAAAAATAATAA
TAACCGGGCAGGCCATGTCTGCCCGTATTTCGCGTAAGGAAATCCATTATGTACTATTTATCAAGCTCCT
TGCAGGCCAACCAGATAAGTGAAATCTAGTTCCAAACTATTTTGTCATTTTTAATTTTCGTATTAGCTTA
CGACGCTACACCCAGTTCCCATCTATTTTGTCACTCTTCCCTAAATAATCCTTAAAAACTCCATTTCCAC
CCCTCCCAGTTCCCAACTATTTTGTCCGCCCACAGCGGGGCATTTTTCTTCCTGTTATGTTTGGGCGCTG
CATTAATGAATCGGCCAACGCGCGGGGAGAGGCGGTTTGCGTATTGGGCGCTCTTCCGCTTCCTCGCTCA
CTGACCCGCTGCGCTCGGTCGTTCGGCTGCGGCGAGCGGTATCAGCTCACTCAAAGGCGGTAATACGGTT
ATCCACAGAATCAGGGGATAACGCAGGAAAGAACATGTGAGCAAAAGGCCAGCAAAAGGCCAGGAACCGT
AAAAAGGCCGCGTTGCTGGCGTTTTTCCATAGGCTCCGCCCCCCTGACGAGCATCACAAAAATCGACGCT
CAAGTCAGAGGTGGCGAAACCCGACAGGACTATAAAGATACCAGGCGTTTCCCCCTGGAAGCTCCCTCGT
GCGCTCTCCTGTTCCGACCCTGCCGCTTACCGGATACCTGTCCGCCTTTCTCCCTTCGGGAAGCGTGGCG
CTTTCTCATAGCTCACGCTGTAGGTATCTCAGTTCGGTGTAGGTCGTTCGCTCCAAGCTGGGCTGTGTGC
ACGAACCCCCCGTTCAGCCCGACCGCTGCGCCTTATCCGGTAACTATCGTCTTGAGTCCAACCCGGTAAG
ACACGACTTATCGCCACTGGCAGCAGCCACTGGTAACAGGATTAGCAGAGCGAGGTATGTAGGCGGTGCT
ACAGAGTTCTTGAAGTGGTGGCCTAACTACGGCTACACTAGAAGGACAGTATTTGGTATCTGCGCTCTGC
TGAAGCCAGTTACCTTCGGAAAAAGAGTTGGTAGCTCTTGATCCGGCAAACAAACCACCGCTGGTAGCGG
TGGTTTTTTTGTTTGCAAGCAGCAGATTACGCGCAGAAAAAAAGGATCTCAAGAAGATCCTTTGATCTTT
TCTACGGGGTCTGACGCTCAGTGGAACGAAAACTCACGTTAAGGGATTTTGGTCATGAGATTATCAAAAA
GGATCTTCACCTAGATCCTTTTAAATTAAAAATGAAGTTTTAAATCAATCTAAAGTATATATGAGTAAAC
TTGGTCTGACAGTTACCAATGCTTAATCAGTGAGGCACCTATCTCAGCGATCTGTCTATTTCGTTCATCC
ATAGTTGCCTGACTCCCCGTCGTGTAGATAACTACGATACGGGAGGGCTTACCATCTGGCCCCAGTGCTG
CAATGATACCGCGAGACCCACGCTCACCGGCTCCAGATTTATCAGCAATAAACCAGCCAGCCGGAAGGGC
CGAGCGCAGAAGTGGTCCTGCAACTTTATCCGCCTCCATCCAGTCTATTAATTGTTGCCGGGAAGCTAGA
GTAAGTAGTTCGCCAGTTAATAGTTTGCGCAACGTTGTTGCCATTGCTACAGGCATCGTGGTGTCACGCT
CGTCGTTTGGTATGGCTTCATTCAGCTCCGGTTCCCAACGATCAAGGCGAGTTACATGATCCCCCATGTT
GTGCAAAAAAGCGGTTAGCTCCTTCGGTCCTCCGATCGTTGTCAGAAGTAAGTTGGCCGCAGTGTTATCA
CTCATGGTTATGGCAGCACTGCATAATTCTCTTACTGTCATGCCATCCGTAAGATGCTTTTCTGTGACTG
GTGAGTACTCAACCAAGTCATTCTGAGAATAGTGTATGCGGCGACCGAGTTGCTCTTGCCCGGCGTCAAT
ACGGGATAATACCGCGCCACATAGCAGAACTTTAAAAGTGCTCATCATTGGAAAACGTTCTTCGGGGCGA
AAACTCTCAAGGATCTTACCGCTGTTGAGATCCAGTTCGATGTAACCCACTCGTGCACCCAACTGATCTT
CAGCATCTTTTACTTTCACCAGCGTTTCTGGGTGAGCAAAAACAGGAAGGCAAAATGCCGCAAAAAAGGG
AATAAGGGCGACACGGAAATGTTGAATACTCATACTCTTCCTTTTTCAATATTATTGAAGCATTTATCAG
GGTTATTGTCTCATGAGCGGATACATATTTGAATGTATTTAGAAAAATAAACAAATAGGGGTTCCGCGCA
CATTTCCCCGAAAAGTGCCACCTGACGTCTAAGAAACCATTATTATCATGACATTAACCTATAAAAATAG
GCGTATCACGAGGCCCTTTCGTC
