>Addgene plasmid #63120 | pUC18-mini-Tn7T-Gm-lacZ | addgene partial sequence | sequence record 109477 | LacZ-R 5'-GACAGTATCGGCCTCAGGAA-3'
GCGCCATTCGCCATTCAGGCTGCGCAACTGTTGGGAAGGGCGATCGGTGCGGGCCTCTTCGCTATTACGC
CAGCTGGCGAAAGGGGGATGTGCTGCAAGGCGATTAAGTTGGGTAACGCCAGGGTTTTCCCAGTCACGAC
GTTGTAAAACGACGGCCAGTGAATCCGTAATCATGGTCATAGCTGTTTCCTGTGTGATAAAGAAAGTTAA
AATGCCGCGCCCCTACCTACCTAGGATCTCGATCCCGGTCGTATTAACCGGAAGAAGGTCAATCATAAAG
GCCACTCTTGCGAATGACCTTGAGTTTGTCCCTCTATAGTGAGTCGGGATCGCTAGTTAGTTAGGATCCC
TTCGCGAGGTACCGGGCCCAAGCTTCTCGAGGAATTCCTGCAGCCCGGGGGATCCACTAGTGAGCTCATG
CATGATCGAATTAGCTTCAAAAGCGCTCTGAAGTTCCTATACTTTCTAGAGAATAGGAACTTCGGAATAG
GAACTTCAAGATCCCCTGATTCCCTTTGTCAACAGCAATGGATCGAATTGACATAAGCCTGTTCGGTTCG
TAAACTGTAATGCAAGTAGCGTATGCGCTCACGCAACTGGTCCAGAACCTTGACCGAACGCAGCGGTGGT
AACGGCGCAGTGGCGGTTTTCATGGCTTGTTATGACTGTTTTTTTGTACAGTCTATGCCTCGGGCATCCA
AGCAGCAAGCGCGTTACGCCGT
