>Addgene plasmid #63120 | pUC18-mini-Tn7T-Gm-lacZ | addgene partial sequence | sequence record 109478 | Mombaerts 797 5'-TGGAGCCCGTCAGTATCGGC-3'
TAATAATAACCGGGCAGGCCATGTCTGCCCGTATTTCGCGTAAGGAAATCCATTATGTACTATTTATCAA
GCTCCTTGCAGGCCAACCAGATAAGTGAAATCTAGTTCCAAACTATTTTGTCATTTTTAATTTTCGTATT
AGCTTACGACGCTACACCCAGTTCCCATCTATTTTGTCACTCTTCCCTAAATAATCCTTAAAAACTCCAT
TTCCACCCCTCCCAGTTCCCAACTATTTTGTCCGCCCACAGCGGGGCATTTTTCTTCCTGTTATGTTTGG
GCGCTGCATTAATGAATCGGCCAACGCGCGGGGAGAGGCGGTTTGCGTATTGGGCGCTCTTCCGCTTCCT
CGCTCACTGACCCGCTGCGCTCGGTCGTTCGGCTGCGGCGAGCGGTATCAGCTCACTCAAAGGCGGTAAT
ACGGTTATCCACAGAATCAGGGGATAACGCAGGAAAGAACATGTGAGCAAAAGGCCAGCAAAAGGCCAGG
AACCGTAAAAAGGCCGCGTTGCTGGCGTTTTTCCATAGGCTCCGCCCCCCTGACGAGCATCACAAAAATC
GACGCTCAAGTCAGAGGTGGCGAAACCCGACAGGACTATAAAGATACCAGGCGTTTCCCCCTGGAAGCTC
CCTCGTGCGCTCTCCTGTTCCGACCCTGCCGCTTACCGGATACCTGT
